Addgene plasmid #174703: pFB_ROSA26_SpCas9_gRNAs
Purpose: Plasmid containing separate SpCas9 gRNAs for targeted excision of inserted STOP Cassette upstream of reporter alleles found in Ai14 and Ai6 mice. ITRs flank the cassette for easy vector creation.
Depositing lab: Beverly L. Davidson. Depositing organization: Children's Hospital of Philadelphia. Publication: Standard screening methods underreport AAV-mediated transduction and gene editing. Lang JF, Toulmin SA, Brida KL, Eisenlohr LC, Davidson BL. Nat Commun. 2019 Jul 30;10(1):3415. doi: 10.1038/s41467-019-11321-7. PubMed 31363095.
Backbone
  Vector backbone: pFB
  Backbone size w/o insert (bp): 4587
  Total vector size (bp): 5814
  Vector type: AAV
Growth in bacteria
  Bacterial resistance: Ampicillin, 100 μg/mL
  Growth temperature: 37°C
  Growth strain: NEB Stable
  Copy number: Low Copy
Gene/Insert
  Gene/Insert name: SpCas9 dual gRNAs
  gRNA/shRNA sequence: gRNA upstream 1: 5’ GTATGCTATACGAAGTTATT 3’, gRNA downstream 2: 5’ AAAGAATTGATTTGATACCG 3’
  Species: Synthetic
  Cloning method: Restriction Enzyme; 5′ cloning site BsaI (destroyed during cloning); 3′ cloning site BsaI (destroyed during cloning)
  Sequencing primers: 5′ CCTAGGACTAGAGAGAGGGC; 3′ AAGACACACAACCAAAAAAC
Terms and licenses: Academic/Nonprofit Terms; Industry Terms: Not Available to Industry
How to cite: pFB_ROSA26_SpCas9_gRNAs was a gift from Beverly L. Davidson (Addgene plasmid # 174703 ; http://n2t.net/addgene:174703 ; RRID:Addgene_174703)
