[The description below was written by a language model from this plasmid's Addgene catalogue record and pLannotate feature annotations shown in this document.]
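Description:
pFB_ROSA26_SpCas9_gRNAs is an AAV transfer plasmid built on a pFB (pFastBac-type) backbone. It carries two Streptococcus pyogenes Cas9 guide RNA expression units between AAV2 inverted terminal repeats. In bacteria it is maintained through a ColE1/pMB1-family origin and selected with ampicillin via the β-lactamase gene; an f1 origin is also present. The catalogue lists it as low copy and propagated in a recombination-deficient strain, which is consistent with the need to keep the ITRs intact. The ITR-flanked cassette sits inside a mini-Tn7 element (Tn7L and Tn7R) together with a gentamicin resistance gene and an SV40 polyadenylation signal. This arrangement normally allows transposition into a baculovirus bacmid, so it would suit insect-cell AAV production, although the record itself says only that the ITRs allow easy vector creation.

The payload consists of two tandem human U6 (RNA polymerase III) promoters, each driving a spacer fused to the SpCas9 gRNA scaffold. The guides were inserted by BsaI cloning that destroyed the sites. One guide targets upstream and the other downstream of the STOP cassette that precedes the reporter alleles at ROSA26 in Ai14 and Ai6 mice. The short "lox66 fragment" annotated between the first U6 promoter and its scaffold is most likely the upstream spacer itself, which appears to match lox-type sequence, rather than a functional recombination site. No Cas9 coding sequence is annotated, so the nuclease must be supplied separately. Cutting at both sites excises the STOP cassette and switches on the reporter, giving a readout of AAV-mediated transduction and gene editing in vivo. The sequenced record (5,762 nt) is slightly shorter than the listed total size, and one ITR is annotated only as fragments.
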