Features (pLannotate 1.2.2; 24 found; start..end, strand, type, name):
    493..1353    -  CDS            AmpR: β-lactamase; bla; confers resistance to ampicillin, carbenicillin, and related antibiotics
   1354..1458    -  promoter       AmpR promoter: bla
   1484..1938    -  rep_origin     f1 ori (sequence partly withheld): f1 bacteriophage origin of replication; arrow indicates direction of (+) strand synthesis
   1943..1959    -  CDS            lacZα (fragment): LacZα fragment of β-galactosidase; lacZ fragment
   2122..2287    +  mobile_element Tn7L: mini-Tn7 element (left end of the Tn7 transposon) Tn7
   2316..2450    -  polyA_signal   SV40 poly(A) signal: SV40 polyadenylation signal
   2473..2556    -  CDS            large T antigen (fragment): large T antigen from SV40 (simian virus 40)
   2582..2614    -  promoter       AmpR promoter (fragment): bla
   2617..2757    -  repeat_region  AAV2 ITR: inverted terminal repeat of adeno-associated virus serotype 2 inverted
   2909..3149    +  promoter       U6 promoter: RNA polymerase III promoter for human U6 snRNA
   3158..3176    -  protein_bind   lox66 (fragment): Right element (RE) mutant of loxP (Araki et al., 2010). Cre-mediated recombination occurs in the 8-bp core sequence (GCATACAT). Cre recombinase
   3178..3253    +  misc_RNA       gRNA scaffold: guide RNA scaffold for the Streptococcus pyogenes CRISPR/Cas9 system
   3270..3510    +  promoter       U6 promoter: RNA polymerase III promoter for human U6 snRNA
   3540..3615    +  misc_RNA       gRNA scaffold: guide RNA scaffold for the Streptococcus pyogenes CRISPR/Cas9 system
   3622..3644    +  polyA_signal   poly(A) signal (fragment): synthetic polyadenylation signal
   3760..3787    -  repeat_region  AAV2 ITR (fragment): inverted terminal repeat of adeno-associated virus serotype 2 inverted
   3816..3843    -  repeat_region  AAV2 ITR (fragment): inverted terminal repeat of adeno-associated virus serotype 2 inverted
   3847..3864    +  misc_feature   MCS (fragment): pUC18/19 multiple cloning site
   3869..4216    +  CDS            YPR2_ECOLX (fragment): Protein predicted: Swiss-Prot protein existence level 4. From Escherichia coli.
   4194..4222    +  promoter       Pc promoter: intI1 (promoter lies within the coding sequence); class 1 integron promoter
   4367..4900    +  CDS            GmR: gentamycin acetyltransferase; aacC1; confers resistance to gentamycin
   4967..5191    +  mobile_element Tn7R: mini-Tn7 element (right end of the Tn7 transposon) Tn7
   5259..5310    +  misc_feature   bom (fragment): basis of mobility region from pBR322
   5496..322     -  rep_origin     ori (across the origin): high-copy-number ColE1/pMB1/pBR322/pUC origin of replication
>Addgene plasmid #174703 | pFB_ROSA26_SpCas9_gRNAs | addgene full sequence | sequence record 343382 | Addgene NGS Result
CGTTCAGCCCGACCGCTGCGCCTTATCCGGTAACTATCGTCTTGAGTCCAACCCGGTAAGACACGACTTA
TCGCCACTGGCAGCAGCCACTGGTAACAGGATTAGCAGAGCGAGGTATGTAGGCGGTGCTACAGAGTTCT
TGAAGTGGTGGCCTAACTACGGCTACACTAGAAGAACAGTATTTGGTATCTGCGCTCTGCTGAAGCCAGT
TACCTTCGGAAAAAGAGTTGGTAGCTCTTGATCCGGCAAACAAACCACCGCTGGTAGCGGTGGTTTTTTT
GTTTGCAAGCAGCAGATTACGCGCAGAAAAAAAGGATCTCAAGAAGATCCTTTGATCTTTTCTACGGGGT
CTGACGCTCAGTGGAACGAAAACTCACGTTAAGGGATTTTGGTCATGAGATTATCAAAAAGGATCTTCAC
CTAGATCCTTTTAAATTAAAAATGAAGTTTTAAATCAATCTAAAGTATATATGAGTAAACTTGGTCTGAC
AGTTACCAATGCTTAATCAGTGAGGCACCTATCTCAGCGATCTGTCTATTTCGTTCATCCATAGTTGCCT
GACTCCCCGTCGTGTAGATAACTACGATACGGGAGGGCTTACCATCTGGCCCCAGTGCTGCAATGATACC
GCGAGACCCACGCTCACCGGCTCCAGATTTATCAGCAATAAACCAGCCAGCCGGAAGGGCCGAGCGCAGA
AGTGGTCCTGCAACTTTATCCGCCTCCATCCAGTCTATTAATTGTTGCCGGGAAGCTAGAGTAAGTAGTT
CGCCAGTTAATAGTTTGCGCAACGTTGTTGCCATTGCTACAGGCATCGTGGTGTCACGCTCGTCGTTTGG
TATGGCTTCATTCAGCTCCGGTTCCCAACGATCAAGGCGAGTTACATGATCCCCCATGTTGTGCAAAAAA
GCGGTTAGCTCCTTCGGTCCTCCGATCGTTGTCAGAAGTAAGTTGGCCGCAGTGTTATCACTCATGGTTA
TGGCAGCACTGCATAATTCTCTTACTGTCATGCCATCCGTAAGATGCTTTTCTGTGACTGGTGAGTACTC
AACCAAGTCATTCTGAGAATAGTGTATGCGGCGACCGAGTTGCTCTTGCCCGGCGTCAATACGGGATAAT
ACCGCGCCACATAGCAGAACTTTAAAAGTGCTCATCATTGGAAAACGTTCTTCGGGGCGAAAACTCTCAA
GGATCTTACCGCTGTTGAGATCCAGTTCGATGTAACCCACTCGTGCACCCAACTGATCTTCAGCATCTTT
TACTTTCACCAGCGTTTCTGGGTGAGCAAAAACAGGAAGGCAAAATGCCGCAAAAAAGGGAATAAGGGCG
ACACGGAAATGTTGAATACTCATACTCTTCCTTTTTCAATATTATTGAAGCATTTATCAGGGTTATTGTC
TCATGAGCGGATACATATTTGAATGTATTTAGAAAAATAAACAAATAGGGGTTCCGCGCACATTTCCCCG
AAAAGTGCCACCTAAATTGTAAGCGTTAATATTTTGTTAAAATTCGCGTTAAATTTTTGTTAAATCAGCT
CATTTTTTAACCAATAGGCCGAAATCGGCAAAATCCCTTATAAATCAAAAGAATAGACCGAGATAGGGT
[37 nt withheld, positions 1610-1646]
AAGAACGTGGACTCCAACGTCAAAGG
[49 nt withheld, positions 1673-1721]
T
[91 nt withheld, positions 1723-1813]
G
[124 nt withheld, positions 1815-1938]
CCCATTCGCCATTCAGGCTGCAAATAAGCGTTGATATTCAGTCAATTACAAACATTAATAACGAAGAGAT
GACAGAAAAATTTTCATTCTGTGACAGAGAAAAAGTAGCCGAAGATGACGGTTTGTCACATGGAGTTGGC
AGGATGTTTGATTAAAAACATAACAGGAAGAAAAATGCCCCGCTGTGGGCGGACAAAATAGTTGGGAACT
GGGAGGGGTGGAAATGGAGTTTTTAAGGATTATTTAGGGAAGAGTGACAAAATAGATGGGAACTGGGTGT
AGCGTCGTAAGCTAATACGAAAATTAAAAATGACAAAATAGTTTGGAACTAGATTTCACTTATCTGGTTC
GGATCTCCTAGGCGATATCAGTGATCAGATCCAGACATGATAAGATACATTGATGAGTTTGGACAAACCA
CAACTAGAATGCAGTGAAAAAAATGCTTTATTTGTGAAATTTGTGATGCTATTGCTTTATTTGTAACCAT
TATAAGCTGCAATAAACAAGTTAACAACAACAATTGCATTCATTTTATGTTTCAGGTTCAGGGGGAGGTG
TGGGAGGTTTTTTAAAGCAAGTAAAACCTCTACAAATGTGGTATGGCTGATTATGATCCTCTAGTACTTC
TCGACAAGCTTACATTATTGAAGCATTTATCAGGGTTATTGTCTCAGACCTGCAGGCAGCTGCGCGCTCG
CTCGCTCACTGAGGCCGCCCGGGCAAAGCCCGGGCGTCGGGCGACCTTTGGTCGCCCGGCCTCAGTGAGC
GAGCGAGCGCGCAGAGAGGGAGTGGCCAACTCCATCACTAGGGGTTCCTTGTAGTTAATGATTAACCCGC
CATGCTACTTATCTACGTAGCCATGCTCTAGAGCGGCCGCACGCGTACTAGTAAGGGCCTCGAACGCGTG
TCTGTCTGCACATTTCGTAGAGCGAGTGTTCCGATACTCTAATCTCCCTAGGACTAGAGAGAGGGCCTAT
TTCCCATGATTCCTTCATATTTGCATATACGATACAAGGCTGTTAGAGAGATAATTAGAATTAATTTGAC
TGTAAACACAAAGATATTAGTACAAAATACGTGACGTAGAAAGTAATAATTTCTTGGGTAGTTTGCAGTT
TTAAAATTATGTTTTAAAATGGACTATCATATGCTTACCGTAACTTGAAAGTATTTCGATTTCTTGGCTT
TATATATCTTGTGGAAAGGACGAAACACCGTATGCTATACGAAGTTATTGTTTTAGAGCTAGAAATAGCA
AGTTAAAATAAGGCTAGTCCGTTATCAACTTGAAAAAGTGGCACCGAGTCGGTGCTTTTTTAGGTTTAAA
CGAGGGCCTATTTCCCATGATTCCTTCATATTTGCATATACGATACAAGGCTGTTAGAGAGATAATTAGA
ATTAATTTGACTGTAAACACAAAGATATTAGTACAAAATACGTGACGTAGAAAGTAATAATTTCTTGGGT
AGTTTGCAGTTTTAAAATTATGTTTTAAAATGGACTATCATATGCTTACCGTAACTTGAAAGTATTTCGA
TTTCTTGGCTTTATATATCTTGTGGAAAGGACGAAACACCGAAAGAATTGATTTGATACCGGTTTTAGAG
CTAGAAATAGCAAGTTAAAATAAGGCTAGTCCGTTATCAACTTGAAAAAGTGGCACCGAGTCGGTGCTTT
TTTTCTGTGTGTTGGTTTTTTGTGTGTGCGGACCGAGCGGACCGAGCGGCCGCTCTAGAGCATGGCTACG
TAGATAAGTAGCATGGCGGGTTAATCATTAACTACAAGGAACCCCTAGTGATGGAGTTGGCCACTCCCTC
TCTGCGCGCTCGCTCGCTCACTGAGGCCGGGCGACCAAAGGTCGCCCGACGCCCGGGCGGCCTCAGTGAG
CGAGCGAGCGCGCAGCTGCCTGCAGGCATGCAAGCTGTAGCCAACCACTAGAACTATAGCTAGAGTCCTG
GGCGAACAAACGATGCTCGCCTTCCAGAAAACCGAGGATGCGAACCACTTCATCCGGGGTCAGCACCACC
GGCAAGCGCCGCGACGGCCGAGGTCTTCCGATCTCCTGAAGCCAGGGCAGATCCGTGCACAGCACCTTGC
CGTAGAAGAACAGCAAGGCCGCCAATGCCTGACGATGCGTGGAGACCGAAACCTTGCGCTCGTTCGCCAG
CCAGGACAGAAATGCCTCGACTTCGCTGCTGCCCAAGGTTGCCGGGTGACGCACACCGTGGAAACGGATG
AAGGCACGAACCCAGTTGACATAAGCCTGTTCGGTTCGTAAACTGTAATGCAAGTAGCGTATGCGCTCAC
GCAACTGGTCCAGAACCTTGACCGAACGCAGCGGTGGTAACGGCGCAGTGGCGGTTTTCATGGCTTGTTA
TGACTGTTTTTTTGTACAGTCTATGCCTCGGGCATCCAAGCAGCAACGATGTTACGCAGCAGCAACGATG
TTACGCAGCAGGGCAGTCGCCCTAAAACAAAGTTAGGTGGCTCAAGTATGGGCATCATTCGCACATGTAG
GCTCGGCCCTGACCAAGTCAAATCCATGCGGGCTGCTCTTGATCTTTTCGGTCGTGAGTTCGGAGACGTA
GCCACCTACTCCCAACATCAGCCGGACTCCGATTACCTCGGGAACTTGCTCCGTAGTAAGACATTCATCG
CGCTTGCTGCCTTCGACCAAGAAGCGGTTGTTGGCGCTCTCGCGGCTTACGTTCTGCCCAAGTTTGAGCA
GCCGCGTAGTGAGATCTATATCTATGATCTCGCAGTCTCCGGCGAGCACCGGAGGCAGGGCATTGCCACC
GCGCTCATCAATCTCCTCAAGCATGAGGCCAACGCGCTTGGTGCTTATGTGATCTACGTGCAAGCAGATT
ACGGTGACGATCCCGCAGTGGCTCTCTATACAAAGTTGGGCATACGGGAAGAAGTGATGCACTTTGATAT
CGACCCAAGTACCGCCACCTAACAATTCGTTCAAGCCGAGATCGGCTTCCCGGCCGCGGAGTTGTTCGGT
AAATTGTCACAACGCCGCGAATATAGTCTTTACCATGCCCTTGGCCACGCCCCTCTTTAATACGACGGGC
AATTTGCACTTCAGAAAATGAAGAGTTTGCTTTAGCCATAACAAAAGTCCAGTATGCTTTTTCACAGCAT
AACTGGACTGATTTCAGTTTACAACTATTCTGTCTAGTTTAAGACTTTATTGTCATAGTTTAGATCTATT
TTGTTCAGTTTAAGACTTTATTGTCCGCCCACACCCGCTTACGCAGGGCATCCATTTATTACTCAACCGT
AACCGATTTTGCCAGGTTACGCGGCTGGTCTATGCGGTGTGAAATACCGCACAGATGCGTAAGGAGAAAA
TACCGCATCAGGCGCTCTTCCGCTTCCTCGCTCACTGACTCGCTGCGCTCGGTCGTTCGGCTGCGGCGAG
CGGTATCAGCTCACTCAAAGGCGGTAATACGGTTATCCACAGAATCAGGGGATAACGCAGGAAAGAACAT
GTGAGCAAAAGGCCAGCAAAAGGCCAGGAACCGTAAAAAGGCCGCGTTGCTGGCGTTTTTCCATAGGCTC
CGCCCCCCTGACGAGCATCACAAAAATCGACGCTCAAGTCAGAGGTGGCGAAACCCGACAGGACTATAAA
GATACCAGGCGTTTCCCCCTGGAAGCTCCCTCGTGCGCTCTCCTGTTCCGACCCTGCCGCTTACCGGATA
CCTGTCCGCCTTTCTCCCTTCGGGAAGCGTGGCGCTTTCTCATAGCTCACGCTGTAGGTATCTCAGTTCG
GTGTAGGTCGTTCGCTCCAAGCTGGGCTGTGTGCACGAACCCCC
